>Addgene plasmid #141193 | pcDNA4/TO/Strep-HA-ZAK alpha | addgene full sequence | sequence record 299542 | Addgene NGS Result
GACGGATCGGGAGATCTCCCGATCCCCTATGGTGCACTCTCAGTACAATCTGCTCTGATGCCGCATAGTT
AAGCCAGTATCTGCTCCCTGCTTGTGTGTTGGAGGTCGCTGAGTAGTGCGCGAGCAAAATTTAAGCTACA
ACAAGGCAAGGCTTGACCGACAATTGCATGAAGAATCTGCTTAGGGTTAGGCGTTTTGCGCTGCTTCGCG
ATGTACGGGCCAGATATACGCGTTGACATTGATTATTGACTAGTTATTAATAGTAATCAATTACGGGGTC
ATTAGTTCATAGCCCATATATGGAGTTCCGCGTTACATAACTTACGGTAAATGGCCCGCCTGGCTGACCG
CCCAACGACCCCCGCCCATTGACGTCAATAATGACGTATGTTCCCATAGTAACGCCAATAGGGACTTTCC
ATTGACGTCAATGGGTGGAGTATTTACGGTAAACTGCCCACTTGGCAGTACATCAAGTGTATCATATGCC
AAGTACGCCCCCTATTGACGTCAATGACGGTAAATGGCCCGCCTGGCATTATGCCCAGTACATGACCTTA
TGGGACTTTCCTACTTGGCAGTACATCTACGTATTAGTCATCGCTATTACCATGGTGATGCGGTTTTGGC
AGTACATCAATGGGCGTGGATAGCGGTTTGACTCACGGGGATTTCCAAGTCTCCACCCCATTGACGTCAA
TGGGAGTTTGTTTTGGCACCAAAATCAACGGGACTTTCCAAAATGTCGTAACAACTCCGCCCCATTGACG
CAAATGGGCGGTAGGCGTGTACGGTGGGAGGTCTATATAAGCAGAGCTCTCCCTATCAGTGATAGAGATC
TCCCTATCAGTGATAGAGATCGTCGACGAGCTCGTTTAGTGAACCGTCAGATCGCCTGGAGACGCCATCC
ACGCTGTTTTGACCTCCATAGAAGACACCGGGACCGATCCAGCCTCCGGACTCTAGCGTTTAAACTTAAG
CTTATGGCTAGCTGGAGCCACCCGCAGTTCGAGAAAGGTGGAGGTTCCGGAGGTGGATCGGGAGGTGGAT
CGTGGAGCCACCCGCAGTTCGAAAAAGGCGCCGAGACCGCGGTCCCGAATTCTTACCCTTATGACGTCCC
CGATTACGCCGCTGCAGCGGATATCCAGCACAGTGGCGGCCGCATGTCGTCTCTCGGTGCCTCCTTTGTG
CAAATTAAATTTGATGACTTGCAGTTTTTTGAAAACTGCGGTGGAGGAAGTTTTGGGAGTGTTTATCGAG
CCAAATGGATATCACAGGACAAGGAGGTGGCTGTAAAGAAGCTCCTCAAAATAGAGAAAGAGGCAGAAAT
ACTCAGTGTCCTCAGTCACAGAAACATCATCCAGTTTTATGGAGTAATTCTTGAACCTCCCAACTATGGC
ATTGTCACAGAATATGCTTCTCTGGGATCACTCTATGATTACATTAACAGTAACAGAAGTGAGGAGATGG
ATATGGATCACATTATGACCTGGGCCACTGATGTAGCCAAAGGAATGCATTATTTACATATGGAGGCTCC
TGTCAAGGTGATTCACAGAGACCTCAAGTCAAGAAACGTTGTTATAGCTGCTGATGGAGTATTGAAGATC
TGTGACTTTGGTGCCTCTCGGTTCCATAACCATACAACACACATGTCCTTGGTTGGAACTTTCCCATGGA
TGGCTCCAGAAGTTATCCAGAGTCTCCCTGTGTCAGAAACTTGTGACACATATTCCTATGGTGTGGTTCT
CTGGGAGATGCTAACAAGGGAGGTCCCCTTTAAAGGTTTGGAAGGATTACAAGTAGCTTGGCTTGTAGTG
GAAAAAAACGAGAGATTAACCATTCCAAGCAGTTGCCCCAGAAGTTTTGCTGAACTGTTACATCAGTGTT
GGGAAGCTGATGCCAAGAAACGGCCATCATTCAAGCAAATCATTTCAATCCTGGAGTCCATGTCAAATGA
CACGAGCCTTCCTGACAAGTGTAACTCATTCCTACACAACAAGGCGGAGTGGAGGTGCGAAATTGAGGCA
ACTCTTGAGAGGCTAAAGAAACTAGAGCGTGATCTCAGCTTTAAGGAGCAGGAGCTTAAAGAACGAGAAA
GACGTTTAAAGATGTGGGAGCAAAAGCTGACAGAGCAGTCCAACACCCCGCTGCTGCCTTCCTTTGAGAT
TGGTGCATGGACGGAAGACGATGTGTATTGTTGGGTTCAGCAGCTCGTCAGAAAAGGTGACTCTTCAGCA
GAGATGAGTGTATATGCAAGCTTGTTTAAAGAAAACAACATTACAGGGAAGCGGCTGCTGCTGCTGGAGG
AAGAAGACCTGAAAGACATGGGCATTGTCTCCAAGGGGCATATCATTCACTTCAAGTCAGCCATTGAGAA
ATTAACCCATGATTACATAAATTTGTTTCACTTCCCACCACTAATTAAGGACTCAGGAGGTGAACCTGAA
GAAAATGAGGAAAAAATAGTGAACCTGGAACTGGTTTTTGGTTTTCACTTGAAACCAGGAACTGGCCCAC
AGGATTGTAAGTGGAAAATGTATATGGAGATGGATGGGGATGAAATTGCAATAACCTACATAAAAGATGT
GACATTCAACACTAACCTACCTGATGCGGAGATTTTAAAGATGACAAAGCCACCATTTGTAATGGAGAAG
TGGATTGTAGGAATAGCAAAAAGTCAGACTGTGGAGTGCACTGTCACATATGAGAGTGATGTTAGAACTC
CAAAAAGCACTAAACATGTCCATTTGATTCAGTGGAGTAGAACAAAACCTCAGGATGAAGTGAAAGCAGT
CCAACTTGCCATTCAGACATTATTCACCAATTCAGATGGCAACCCTGGAAGCAGGTCCGACTCAAGTGCT
GATTGCCAGTGGTTAGATACTCTGAGGATGCGGCAGATTGCATCCAACACTTCTTTACAGCGTTCCCAGA
GCAATCCTATTCTGGGGTCACCGTTCTTCTCACACTTTGATGGCCAGGATTCCTACGCTGCTGCTGTGAG
ACGGCCCCAGGTGCCCATTAAGTATCAACAGATTACACCTGTGAACCAGTCCAGAAGCTCGTCTCCTACT
CAGTATGGACTGACCAAAAACTTCTCTTCCCTACATCTCAACTCTAGGGACAGTGGCTTTTCCAGTGGCA
ATACTGACACCTCTTCAGAGAGGGGTCGATACTCAGACAGAAGCAGGAACAAATATGGACGTGGTAGTAT
ATCACTCAATTCTTCTCCTAGAGGAAGATACAGTGGAAAGAGTCAGCATTCCACTCCTTCAAGAGGAAGA
TACCCTGGAAAGTTCTACAGGGTTTCTCAGTCAGCACTCAATCCTCACCAGTCGCCTGACTTCAAGAGAA
GCCCCAGGGACCTCCACCAACCCAACACCATACCAGGGATGCCTTTGCACCCTGAGACTGACTCAAGAGC
CAGTGAAGAGGACAGCAAAGTCAGCGAAGGGGGCTGGACAAAAGTGGAATACCGGAAAAAGTCCCACAGG
CCATCTCCCGCCAAAACCAATAAAGAGAGAGCCAGAGGGGACCACCGTGGATGGAGAAACTTTTGAGCGG
CCGCTCGAGTCTAGAGGGCCCGTTTAAACCCGCTGATCAGCCTCGACTGTGCCTTCTAGTTGCCAGCCAT
CTGTTGTTTGCCCCTCCCCCGTGCCTTCCTTGACCCTGGAAGGTGCCACTCCCACTGTCCTTTCCTAATA
AAATGAGGAAATTGCATCGCATTGTCTGAGTAGGTGTCATTCTATTCTGGGGGGTGGGGTGGGGCAGGAC
AGCAAGGGGGAGGATTGGGAAGACAATAGCAGGCATGCTGGGGATGCGGTGGGCTCTATGGCTTCTGAGG
CGGAAAGAACCAGCTGGGGCTCTAGGGGGTATCCCC
[124 nt withheld, positions 3887-4010]
C
[91 nt withheld, positions 4012-4102]
A
[49 nt withheld, positions 4104-4152]
CCTTTGACGTTGGAGTCCACGTTCTTT
[37 nt withheld, positions 4180-4216]
ACCCTATCTCGGTCTATTCTTTTGATTTATAAGGGATTTTGCCGATTTCGGCCTATTGGTTAAAAAATGA
GCTGATTTAACAAAAATTTAACGCGAATTAATTCTGTGGAATGTGTGTCAGTTAGGGTGTGGAAAGTCCC
CAGGCTCCCCAGCAGGCAGAAGTATGCAAAGCATGCATCTCAATTAGTCAGCAACCAGGTGTGGAAAGTC
CCCAGGCTCCCCAGCAGGCAGAAGTATGCAAAGCATGCATCTCAATTAGTCAGCAACCATAGTCCCGCCC
CTAACTCCGCCCATCCCGCCCCTAACTCCGCCCAGTTCCGCCCATTCTCCGCCCCATGGCTGACTAATTT
TTTTTATTTATGCAGAGGCCGAGGCCGCCTCTGCCTCTGAGCTATTCCAGAAGTAGTGAGGAGGCTTTTT
TGGAGGCCTAGGCTTTTGCAAAAAGCTCCCGGGAGCTTGTATATCCATTTTCGGATCTGATCAGCACGTG
TTGACAATTAATCATCGGCATAGTATATCGGCATAGTATAATACGACAAGGTGAGGAACTAAACCATGGC
CAAGTTGACCAGTGCCGTTCCGGTGCTCACCGCGCGCGACGTCGCCGGAGCGGTCGAGTTCTGGACCGAC
CGGCTCGGGTTCTCCCGGGACTTCGTGGAGGACGACTTCGCCGGTGTGGTCCGGGACGACGTGACCCTGT
TCATCAGCGCGGTCCAGGACCAGGTGGTGCCGGACAACACCCTGGCCTGGGTGTGGGTGCGCGGCCTGGA
CGAGCTGTACGCCGAGTGGTCGGAGGTCGTGTCCACGAACTTCCGGGACGCCTCCGGGCCGGCCATGACC
GAGATCGGCGAGCAGCCGTGGGGGCGGGAGTTCGCCCTGCGCGACCCGGCCGGCAACTGCGTGCACTTCG
TGGCCGAGGAGCAGGACTGACACGTGCTACGAGATTTCGATTCCACCGCCGCCTTCTATGAAAGGTTGGG
CTTCGGAATCGTTTTCCGGGACGCCGGCTGGATGATCCTCCAGCGCGGGGATCTCATGCTGGAGTTCTTC
GCCCACCCCAACTTGTTTATTGCAGCTTATAATGGTTACAAATAAAGCAATAGCATCACAAATTTCACAA
ATAAAGCATTTTTTTCACTGCATTCTAGTTGTGGTTTGTCCAAACTCATCAATGTATCTTATCATGTCTG
TATACCGTCGACCTCTAGCTAGAGCTTGGCGTAATCATGGTCATAGCTGTTTCCTGTGTGAAATTGTTAT
CCGCTCACAATTCCACACAACATACGAGCCGGAAGCATAAAGTGTAAAGCCTGGGGTGCCTAATGAGTGA
GCTAACTCACATTAATTGCGTTGCGCTCACTGCCCGCTTTCCAGTCGGGAAACCTGTCGTGCCAGCTGCA
TTAATGAATCGGCCAACGCGCGGGGAGAGGCGGTTTGCGTATTGGGCGCTCTTCCGCTTCCTCGCTCACT
GACTCGCTGCGCTCGGTCGTTCGGCTGCGGCGAGCGGTATCAGCTCACTCAAAGGCGGTAATACGGTTAT
CCACAGAATCAGGGGATAACGCAGGAAAGAACATGTGAGCAAAAGGCCAGCAAAAGGCCAGGAACCGTAA
AAAGGCCGCGTTGCTGGCGTTTTTCCATAGGCTCCGCCCCCCTGACGAGCATCACAAAAATCGACGCTCA
AGTCAGAGGTGGCGAAACCCGACAGGACTATAAAGATACCAGGCGTTTCCCCCTGGAAGCTCCCTCGTGC
GCTCTCCTGTTCCGACCCTGCCGCTTACCGGATACCTGTCCGCCTTTCTCCCTTCGGGAAGCGTGGCGCT
TTCTCATAGCTCACGCTGTAGGTATCTCAGTTCGGTGTAGGTCGTTCGCTCCAAGCTGGGCTGTGTGCAC
GAACCCCCCGTTCAGCCCGACCGCTGCGCCTTATCCGGTAACTATCGTCTTGAGTCCAACCCGGTAAGAC
ACGACTTATCGCCACTGGCAGCAGCCACTGGTAACAGGATTAGCAGAGCGAGGTATGTAGGCGGTGCTAC
AGAGTTCTTGAAGTGGTGGCCTAACTACGGCTACACTAGAAGAACAGTATTTGGTATCTGCGCTCTGCTG
AAGCCAGTTACCTTCGGAAAAAGAGTTGGTAGCTCTTGATCCGGCAAACAAACCACCGCTGGTAGCGGTG
GTTTTTTTGTTTGCAAGCAGCAGATTACGCGCAGAAAAAAAGGATCTCAAGAAGATCCTTTGATCTTTTC
TACGGGGTCTGACGCTCAGTGGAACGAAAACTCACGTTAAGGGATTTTGGTCATGAGATTATCAAAAAGG
ATCTTCACCTAGATCCTTTTAAATTAAAAATGAAGTTTTAAATCAATCTAAAGTATATATGAGTAAACTT
GGTCTGACAGTTACCAATGCTTAATCAGTGAGGCACCTATCTCAGCGATCTGTCTATTTCGTTCATCCAT
AGTTGCCTGACTCCCCGTCGTGTAGATAACTACGATACGGGAGGGCTTACCATCTGGCCCCAGTGCTGCA
ATGATACCGCGAGACCCACGCTCACCGGCTCCAGATTTATCAGCAATAAACCAGCCAGCCGGAAGGGCCG
AGCGCAGAAGTGGTCCTGCAACTTTATCCGCCTCCATCCAGTCTATTAATTGTTGCCGGGAAGCTAGAGT
AAGTAGTTCGCCAGTTAATAGTTTGCGCAACGTTGTTGCCATTGCTACAGGCATCGTGGTGTCACGCTCG
TCGTTTGGTATGGCTTCATTCAGCTCCGGTTCCCAACGATCAAGGCGAGTTACATGATCCCCCATGTTGT
GCAAAAAAGCGGTTAGCTCCTTCGGTCCTCCGATCGTTGTCAGAAGTAAGTTGGCCGCAGTGTTATCACT
CATGGTTATGGCAGCACTGCATAATTCTCTTACTGTCATGCCATCCGTAAGATGCTTTTCTGTGACTGGT
GAGTACTCAACCAAGTCATTCTGAGAATAGTGTATGCGGCGACCGAGTTGCTCTTGCCCGGCGTCAATAC
GGGATAATACCGCGCCACATAGCAGAACTTTAAAAGTGCTCATCATTGGAAAACGTTCTTCGGGGCGAAA
ACTCTCAAGGATCTTACCGCTGTTGAGATCCAGTTCGATGTAACCCACTCGTGCACCCAACTGATCTTCA
GCATCTTTTACTTTCACCAGCGTTTCTGGGTGAGCAAAAACAGGAAGGCAAAATGCCGCAAAAAAGGGAA
TAAGGGCGACACGGAAATGTTGAATACTCATACTCTTCCTTTTTCAATATTATTGAAGCATTTATCAGGG
TTATTGTCTCATGAGCGGATACATATTTGAATGTATTTAGAAAAATAAACAAATAGGGGTTCCGCGCACA
TTTCCCCGAAAAGTGCCACCTGACGTC
Features (pLannotate 1.2.2; 24 found; start..end, strand, type, name):
     28..80      -  misc_feature   bom (fragment): basis of mobility region from pBR322
    235..614     +  enhancer       CMV enhancer: human cytomegalovirus immediate early enhancer
    615..818     +  promoter       CMV promoter: human cytomegalovirus (CMV) immediate early promoter
    820..839     +  promoter       PLtetO-1 promoter (fragment): modified phage lambda PL promoter with tet operator sites (Lutz and Bujard, 1997)
    841..860     +  promoter       PLtetO-1 promoter (fragment): modified phage lambda PL promoter with tet operator sites (Lutz and Bujard, 1997)
    868..901     +  promoter       TRE3GV promoter (fragment): 3rd-generation Tet-responsive promoter that can be activated by binding of Tet-On® 3G, optimized for retroviral and lentiviral vectors
    993..1012    +  CDS            Strep-Tag II (fragment): peptide that binds Strep-Tactin®, an engineered form of streptavidin
   1053..1075    +  CDS            Strep-Tag II (fragment): peptide that binds Strep-Tactin®, an engineered form of streptavidin
   1164..3563    +  CDS            MAP3K20: M3K20_HUMAN - Also known as MLTK, ZAK From Homo sapiens (Human).
   3617..3841    +  polyA_signal   bGH poly(A) signal: bovine growth hormone polyadenylation signal
   3845..3866    +  promoter       SV40 promoter (fragment): SV40 enhancer and early promoter
   3887..4315    +  rep_origin     f1 ori (sequence partly withheld): f1 bacteriophage origin of replication; arrow indicates direction of (+) strand synthesis
   4329..4658    +  promoter       SV40 promoter: SV40 enhancer and early promoter
   4706..4753    +  promoter       EM7 promoter: synthetic bacterial promoter&nbsp
   4772..5146    +  CDS            BleoR: antibiotic-binding protein; Sh ble from Streptoalloteichus hindustanus; confers resistance to bleomycin, phleomycin, and Zeocin™
   5156..5281    +  CDS            ble (fragment): BLE_KLEPN - Experimental evidence at protein level: Swiss-Prot protein existence level 1. Binding protein with a strong affinity to the bleomycin family of antibiotics. Binds to CL990; an antimitotic-antibiotic compound. From Klebsiella pneumoniae.
   5276..5397    +  polyA_signal   SV40 poly(A) signal: SV40 polyadenylation signal
   5470..5486    -  protein_bind   lac operator: The lac repressor binds to the lac operator to inhibit transcription in E. coli. This inhibition can be relieved by adding lactose or isopropyl-β-D-thiogalactopyranoside (IPTG). lac repressor encoded by lacI
   5494..5524    -  promoter       lac promoter: promoter for the E. coli lac operon
   5539..5560    -  protein_bind   CAP binding site: CAP binding activates transcription in the presence of cAMP. E. coli catabolite activator protein
   5573..5665    -  CDS            lacI (fragment): lac repressor; lacI; The lac repressor binds to the lac operator to inhibit transcription in E. coli. This inhibition can be relieved by adding lactose or isopropyl-β-D-thiogalactopyranoside (IPTG).
   5848..6436    -  rep_origin     ori: high-copy-number ColE1/pMB1/pBR322/pUC origin of replication
   6607..7467    -  CDS            AmpR: β-lactamase; bla; confers resistance to ampicillin, carbenicillin, and related antibiotics
   7468..7572    -  promoter       AmpR promoter: bla
