[The description below was written by a language model from this plasmid's Addgene catalogue record and pLannotate feature annotations shown in this document.]
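Description:
pcDNA4/TO/Strep-HA-ZAK alpha is a mammalian expression plasmid built on the Invitrogen pcDNA4/TO backbone, carrying human MAP3K20 (the ZAK alpha isoform, also called MLTK) as an insert of about 2.4 kb cloned at NotI. The catalogue lists the plasmid as roughly 7.5 kb, and the sequenced record is 7,603 nt. It is propagated in E. coli through a high-copy ColE1/pUC-type origin with ampicillin selection from the bla gene, and it also carries an f1 origin. For mammalian selection, an SV40 early promoter drives the Sh ble (BleoR) gene, terminated by an SV40 poly(A) signal, conferring Zeocin resistance. An EM7 promoter upstream of the same gene allows it to be expressed in bacteria as well.

Expression of the payload is driven by the CMV enhancer/promoter, followed immediately by two short elements that the annotation software scores as tet-operator-containing promoter fragments. These correspond to the tandem tet operator sites characteristic of the "TO" backbone. In cells expressing the Tet repressor, transcription is held off until tetracycline or doxycycline is added, whereas in ordinary cells the promoter is constitutive. This is why the plasmid can serve both for transient expression and for generating inducible stable cell lines. Downstream, Strep and HA tags were inserted into the backbone between HindIII and EcoRV, giving an N-terminal fusion. The feature table detects two Strep-Tag II fragments but does not annotate the HA tag. The transcript ends at the bGH poly(A) signal. The depositor notes a P777S substitution in ZAK alpha that is reported not to affect function. The tags suit affinity purification and detection of this kinase, which the associated study links to recognition of stalled ribosomes.
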