Addgene plasmid #141193: pcDNA4/TO/Strep-HA-ZAK alpha
Purpose: Expresses Strep-HA-ZAK alpha in mammalian cells, can be used to make inducible cell line
Depositing lab: Simon Bekker-Jensen. Depositing organization: University of Copenhagen. Publication: ZAKalpha Recognizes Stalled Ribosomes through Partially Redundant Sensor Domains. Vind AC, Snieckute G, Blasius M, Tiedje C, Krogh N, Bekker-Jensen DB, Andersen KL, Nordgaard C, Tollenaere MAX, Lund AH, Olsen JV, Nielsen H, Bekker-Jensen S. Mol Cell. 2020 Apr 9. pii: S1097-2765(20)30189-1. doi: 10.1016/j.molcel.2020.03.021. PubMed 32289254.
Backbone
  Vector backbone: pcDNA4/TO
  Backbone manufacturer: Invitrogen
  Backbone size w/o insert (bp): 5078
  Total vector size (bp): 7500
  Modifications to backbone: Strep and HA tags were inserted between HindIII and EcoRV sites
  Vector type: Mammalian Expression
  Selectable markers: Zeocin
Growth in bacteria
  Bacterial resistance: Ampicillin, 100 μg/mL
  Growth temperature: 37°C
  Growth strain: DH5alpha
  Copy number: High Copy
Gene/Insert
  Gene/Insert name: MAP3K20 (alt names: Mitogen-activated protein kinase kinase kinase 20; MLTK; ZAK)
  Species: H. sapiens (human)
  Insert size (bp): 2400
  Entrez Gene: MAP3K20 (a.k.a. AZK, CNM6, MLK7, MLT, MLTK, MLTKalpha, MLTKbeta, MRK, SFMMP, ZAK, mlklak, pk)
  Promoter: CMV
  Tag / fusion protein: Strep, HA (N terminal on backbone)
  Cloning method: Restriction Enzyme; 5′ cloning site NotI (unknown if destroyed); 3′ cloning site NotI (unknown if destroyed)
  Sequencing primers: 5′ CMV-F; 3′ BGH-rev
Terms and licenses: Academic/Nonprofit Terms; Industry Terms: Not Available to Industry
Depositor comments: Please Note: Plasmid contains a P777S mutation in ZAK alpha. This mutation does not affect the protein's functionality.
How to cite: pcDNA4/TO/Strep-HA-ZAK alpha was a gift from Simon Bekker-Jensen (Addgene plasmid # 141193 ; http://n2t.net/addgene:141193 ; RRID:Addgene_141193)
